Addgene plasmid #185513: pCS2-foxd4l1.1-AB4
Purpose: Expression of Xenopus laevis foxd4
Depositing lab: Sally Moody. Depositing organization: George Washington University. Publication: Specific domains of FoxD4/5 activate and repress neural transcription factor genes to control the progression of immature neural ectoderm to differentiating neural plate. Neilson KM, Klein SL, Mhaske P, Mood K, Daar IO, Moody SA. Dev Biol. 2012 May 15;365(2):363-75. doi: 10.1016/j.ydbio.2012.03.004. Epub 2012 Mar 10. PubMed 22425621.
Backbone
  Vector backbone: pCS2+
  Vector type: In vitro transcription
Growth in bacteria
  Bacterial resistance: Ampicillin, 100 μg/mL
  Growth temperature: 37°C
  Growth strain: DH5alpha
  Copy number: High Copy
Gene/Insert
  Gene/Insert name: foxd4l1.1 (alt name: foxd5)
  Species: X. laevis (frog)
  Insert size (bp): 1160
  Mutation: IDILGE replaced with AAAAAA
  Cloning method: Restriction Enzyme; 5′ cloning site unknown (unknown if destroyed)
Terms and licenses: Academic/Nonprofit Terms; Industry Terms: Not Available to Industry
How to cite: pCS2-foxd4l1.1-AB4 was a gift from Sally Moody (Addgene plasmid # 185513 ; http://n2t.net/addgene:185513 ; RRID:Addgene_185513)
