[The description below was written by a language model from this plasmid's Addgene catalogue record and pLannotate feature annotations shown in this document.]
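Description:
pCS2-foxd4l1.1-AB4 is a pCS2+-based plasmid carrying a mutant form of the Xenopus laevis forkhead transcription factor gene foxd4l1.1 (also known as foxd5). It is catalogued as an in vitro transcription vector. The sequenced plasmid is about 5.1 kb and is maintained in E. coli at high copy through a ColE1/pUC-type origin, with selection by the β-lactamase (AmpR) gene for ampicillin resistance. An f1 origin is also present, which permits single-stranded DNA production, along with residual lac promoter/operator, lacI and lacZα fragments inherited from the backbone.

The insert of roughly 1.16 kb includes the foxd5-a coding sequence, in which the six-residue motif IDILGE has been replaced with six alanines. This is the AB4 mutation, and the associated study dissected which FoxD4/5 domains activate or repress neural transcription factor genes. The record does not give the functional role of this motif. The coding region lies downstream of the simian CMV IE94 enhancer/promoter and an SP6 promoter, and it is followed by an SV40 polyadenylation signal. This arrangement allows two uses. SP6 RNA polymerase can generate sense mRNA in vitro with the SV40 poly(A) signal region in the transcript, typically for microinjection into frog embryos. The CMV IE94 promoter can drive expression directly from the DNA in vertebrate cells or embryos. A T7 promoter fragment and a T3 promoter sit downstream in the reverse orientation. The 5′ cloning site used to insert the gene is not recorded. The construct serves to express this domain mutant for comparison with wild-type Foxd4l1.1 in studies of neural ectoderm development.
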