Features (pLannotate 1.2.2; 15 found; start..end, strand, type, name):
     35..53      +  promoter       SP6 promoter: promoter for bacteriophage SP6 RNA polymerase
    107..1162    +  CDS            foxd5-a: FXD5A_XENLA - Also known as foxd5a From Xenopus laevis (African clawed frog).
   1173..1190    -  promoter       T7 promoter (fragment): promoter for bacteriophage T7 RNA polymerase
   1195..1329    -  polyA_signal   SV40 poly(A) signal: SV40 polyadenylation signal
   1442..1460    -  promoter       T3 promoter: promoter for bacteriophage T3 RNA polymerase
   1505..1521    -  protein_bind   lac operator: The lac repressor binds to the lac operator to inhibit transcription in E. coli. This inhibition can be relieved by adding lactose or isopropyl-β-D-thiogalactopyranoside (IPTG). lac repressor encoded by lacI
   1529..1559    -  promoter       lac promoter: promoter for the E. coli lac operon
   1574..1595    -  protein_bind   CAP binding site: CAP binding activates transcription in the presence of cAMP. E. coli catabolite activator protein
   1608..1700    -  CDS            lacI (fragment): lac repressor; lacI; The lac repressor binds to the lac operator to inhibit transcription in E. coli. This inhibition can be relieved by adding lactose or isopropyl-β-D-thiogalactopyranoside (IPTG).
   1883..2471    -  rep_origin     ori: high-copy-number ColE1/pMB1/pBR322/pUC origin of replication
   2642..3502    -  CDS            AmpR: β-lactamase; bla; confers resistance to ampicillin, carbenicillin, and related antibiotics
   3503..3607    -  promoter       AmpR promoter: bla
   3660..4088    -  rep_origin     f1 ori (sequence partly withheld): f1 bacteriophage origin of replication; arrow indicates direction of (+) strand synthesis
   4093..4159    -  CDS            lacZα (fragment): LacZα fragment of β-galactosidase; lacZ fragment
   4166..5143    +  promoter       CMV IE94 promoter: enhancer/promoter region of simian cytomegalovirus major immediate early transcription unit IE94
>Addgene plasmid #185513 | pCS2-foxd4l1.1-AB4 | addgene full sequence | sequence record 366361 | Addgene NGS Result
CGCCATTCTGCCTGGGGACGTCGGAGCAAGCTTGATTTAGGTGACACTATAGAATACAAGCTACTTGTTC
TTTTTGCAGGATCCCATCGATTCGAATTCAAGGCCTATGAGCTTTAGCCAGGAGTCTGGTGCCCATCATC
ACCCCCAGGATTATGCAGGACTTTCTGATGAGGAGGATGAAGCAGCTGCGGCCGCAGCAGATGATCCCTG
CAGCCTAAAGTCACACTTTTACCTACAGCCCACACATTCAGTGATGGGGGACAGTGAGATGCTGAGTCCT
TCCAAGCTCAGCTGCACTGAAAGTGAGAGTGATTCCTCTGGAGAGAGTGAAGGAGGTACTTCTAAAGACT
CCTCAACCACCCCAACTGGTAGCAAAGCCAAAAGGACTCTGGTAAAGCCTCCTTACTCTTACATTGCTCT
AATCACCATGGCTATCCTGCAGAGTCCCCACAAGAAACTGACTCTCAGTGGCATCTGTGATTTTATCAGC
AGCAAGTTCCCTTACTACAAGGACAAGTTCCCTGCTTGGCAGAATTCCATCAGGCACAACCTGTCCCTTA
ATGACTGCTTTATTAAAATACCACGGGAACCAGGAAATCCGGGAAAAGGCAATTATTGGACACTGGACCC
TGCTTCTGAGGACATGTTTGATAACGGAAGCTTCCTTAGAAGGAGGAAAAGGTTTAAGAGGCACCAACAG
GAGTTCTTTAAGGATGGACTCATGATGTACAACTCTCTGCCTTACTACAGACCCTACAGTGCTATCCAAC
CTCAGCCAGTGCTCCAGCAGACTTCACTGACATGCATGGCAATACCAGAGACCTTGCCCATGTCAACTCA
CCTTGCACCCTACCCAGACATAAAGAGGAAGGTTTCTTACCCTGCCCAGGGGGTACACAGGGGTTTTAAA
GCCCAGGATGCTGATAACCATCCCAATAATTCACAGAGCAAATGTTCATTCAGTATTGAGAACATCATGA
GGAAACCCAAGGAGCCAGAGCCAAATATTCAAAGCTTCAACTCACACTGGAACTATAATCATGTATTCCA
GAGGCCAAGTTCCTGCCTTCTCCCAGCTGTGCTTAACTTATCCACTGGCCCTCTGCTAGCCAATACTCAG
GGTGCCAGGCAATACAACCTCATACAATTCCCTGGGTGTTACTGATCTAGAACTATAGTGAGTCGTATTA
CGTAGATCCAGACATGATAAGATACATTGATGAGTTTGGACAAACCACAACTAGAATGCAGTGAAAAAAA
TGCTTTATTTGTGAAATTTGTGATGCTATTGCTTTATTTGTAACCATTATAAGCTGCAATAAACAAGTTA
ACAACAACAATTGCATTCATTTTATGTTTCAGGTTCAGGGGGAGGTGTGGGAGGTTTTTTAATTCGCGGC
CGCGGCGCCAATGCATTGGGCCCGGTACCCAGCTTTTGTTCCCTTTAGTGAGGGTTAATTGCGCGCTTGG
CGTAATCATGGTCATAGCTGTTTCCTGTGTGAAATTGTTATCCGCTCACAATTCCACACAACATACGAGC
CGGGAGCATAAAGTGTAAAGCCTGGGGTGCCTAATGAGTGAGCTAACTCACATTAATTGCGTTGCGCTCA
CTGCCCGCTTTCCAGTCGGGAAACCTGTCGTGCCAGCTGCATTAATGAATCGGCCAACGCGCGGGGAGAG
GCGGTTTGCGTATTGGGCGCTCTTCCGCTTCCTCGCTCACTGACTCGCTGCGCTCGGTCGTTCGGCTGCG
GCGAGCGGTATCAGCTCACTCAAAGGCGGTAATACGGTTATCCACAGAATCAGGGGATAACGCAGGAAAG
AACATGTGAGCAAAAGGCCAGCAAAAGGCCAGGAACCGTAAAAAGGCCGCGTTGCTGGCGTTTTTCCATA
GGCTCCGCCCCCCTGACGAGCATCACAAAAATCGACGCTCAAGTCAGAGGTGGCGAAACCCGACAGGACT
ATAAAGATACCAGGCGTTTCCCCCTGGAAGCTCCCTCGTGCGCTCTCCTGTTCCGACCCTGCCGCTTACC
GGATACCTGTCCGCCTTTCTCCCTTCGGGAAGCGTGGCGCTTTCTCATAGCTCACGCTGTAGGTATCTCA
GTTCGGTGTAGGTCGTTCGCTCCAAGCTGGGCTGTGTGCACGAACCCCCCGTTCAGCCCGACCGCTGCGC
CTTATCCGGTAACTATCGTCTTGAGTCCAACCCGGTAAGACACGACTTATCGCCACTGGCAGCAGCCACT
GGTAACAGGATTAGCAGAGCGAGGTATGTAGGCGGTGCTACAGAGTTCTTGAAGTGGTGGCCTAACTACG
GCTACACTAGAAGAACAGTATTTGGTATCTGCGCTCTGCTGAAGCCAGTTACCTTCGGAAAAAGAGTTGG
TAGCTCTTGATCCGGCAAACAAACCACCGCTGGTAGCGGTGGTTTTTTTGTTTGCAAGCAGCAGATTACG
CGCAGAAAAAAAGGATCTCAAGAAGATCCTTTGATCTTTTCTACGGGGTCTGACGCTCAGTGGAACGAAA
ACTCACGTTAAGGGATTTTGGTCATGAGATTATCAAAAAGGATCTTCACCTAGATCCTTTTAAATTAAAA
ATGAAGTTTTAAATCAATCTAAAGTATATATGAGTAAACTTGGTCTGACAGTTACCAATGCTTAATCAGT
GAGGCACCTATCTCAGCGATCTGTCTATTTCGTTCATCCATAGTTGCCTGACTCCCCGTCGTGTAGATAA
CTACGATACGGGAGGGCTTACCATCTGGCCCCAGTGCTGCAATGATACCGCGAGACCCACGCTCACCGGC
TCCAGATTTATCAGCAATAAACCAGCCAGCCGGAAGGGCCGAGCGCAGAAGTGGTCCTGCAACTTTATCC
GCCTCCATCCAGTCTATTAATTGTTGCCGGGAAGCTAGAGTAAGTAGTTCGCCAGTTAATAGTTTGCGCA
ACGTTGTTGCCATTGCTACAGGCATCGTGGTGTCACGCTCGTCGTTTGGTATGGCTTCATTCAGCTCCGG
TTCCCAACGATCAAGGCGAGTTACATGATCCCCCATGTTGTGCAAAAAAGCGGTTAGCTCCTTCGGTCCT
CCGATCGTTGTCAGAAGTAAGTTGGCCGCAGTGTTATCACTCATGGTTATGGCAGCACTGCATAATTCTC
TTACTGTCATGCCATCCGTAAGATGCTTTTCTGTGACTGGTGAGTACTCAACCAAGTCATTCTGAGAATA
GTGTATGCGGCGACCGAGTTGCTCTTGCCCGGCGTCAATACGGGATAATACCGCGCCACATAGCAGAACT
TTAAAAGTGCTCATCATTGGAAAACGTTCTTCGGGGCGAAAACTCTCAAGGATCTTACCGCTGTTGAGAT
CCAGTTCGATGTAACCCACTCGTGCACCCAACTGATCTTCAGCATCTTTTACTTTCACCAGCGTTTCTGG
GTGAGCAAAAACAGGAAGGCAAAATGCCGCAAAAAAGGGAATAAGGGCGACACGGAAATGTTGAATACTC
ATACTCTTCCTTTTTCAATATTATTGAAGCATTTATCAGGGTTATTGTCTCATGAGCGGATACATATTTG
AATGTATTTAGAAAAATAAACAAATAGGGGTTCCGCGCACATTTCCCCGAAAAGTGCCACCTAAATTGTA
AGCGTTAATATTTTGTTAAAATTCGCGTTAAATTTTTGTTAAATCAGCTCATTTTTTAACCAATAGGCCG
AAATCGGCAAAATCCCTTATAAATCAAAAGAATAGACCGAGATAGGGT
[37 nt withheld, positions 3759-3795]
AAAGAACGTGGACTCCAACGTCAAAGG
[49 nt withheld, positions 3823-3871]
T
[91 nt withheld, positions 3873-3963]
G
[124 nt withheld, positions 3965-4088]
CCCATTCGCCATTCAGGCTGCGCAACTGTTGGGAAGGGCGATCGGTGCGGGCCTCTTCGCTATTACGCCA
GTCGACCGCCAATTCAATATGGCGTATATGGACTCATGCCAATTCAATATGGTGGATCTGGACCTGTGCC
AATTCAATATGGCGTATATGGACTCGTGCCAATTCAATATGGTGGATCTGGACCCCAGCCAATTCAATAT
GGCGGACTTGGCACCATGCCAATTCAATATGGCGGACCTGGCACTGTGCCAACTGGGGAGGGGTCTACTT
GGCACGGTGCCAAGTTTGAGGAGGGGTCTTGGCCCTGTGCCAAGTCCGCCATATTGAATTGGCATGGTGC
CAATAATGGCGGCCATATTGGCTATATGCCAGGATCAATATATAGGCAATATCCAATATGGCCCTATGCC
AATATGGCTATTGGCCAGGTTCAATACTATGTATTGGCCCTATGCCATATAGTATTCCATATATGGGTTT
TCCTATTGACGTAGATAGCCCCTCCCAATGGGCGGTCCCATATACCATATATGGGGCTTCCTAATACCGC
CCATAGCCACTCCCCCATTGACGTCAATGGTCTCTATATATGGTCTTTCCTATTGACGTCATATGGGCGG
TCCTATTGACGTATATGGCGCCTCCCCCATTGACGTCAATTACGGTAAATGGCCCGCCTGGCTCAATGCC
CATTGACGTCAATAGGACCACCCACCATTGACGTCAATGGGATGGCTCATTGCCCATTCATATCCGTTCT
CACGCCCCCTATTGACGTCAATGACGGTAAATGGCCCACTTGGCAGTACATCAATATCTATTAATAGTAA
CTTGGCAAGTACATTACTATTGGAAGTACGCCAGGGTACATTGGCAGTACTCCCATTGACGTCAATGGCG
GTAAATGGCCCGCGATGGCTGCCAAGTACATCCCCATTGACGTCAATGGGGAGGGGCAATGACGCAAATG
GGCGTTCCATTGACGTAAATGGGCGGTAGGCGTGCCTAATGGGAGGTCTATATAAGCAATGCTCGTTTAG
GGAAC
