>Addgene plasmid #185513 | pCS2-foxd4l1.1-AB4 | depositor partial sequence | sequence record 366357 | pCS2-foxd4l1.1-AB4-myc-F-SP6
NNNNNNNNNNNNNNNNTNNNNNNNCCCNTCGATTCGAATTCAAGGCCTATGAGCTTTAGCCAGGAGTCTG
GTGCCCATCATCACCCCCAGGATTATGCAGGACTTTCTGATGAGGAGGATGAAGCAGCTGCGGCCGCAGC
AGATGATCCCTGCAGCCTAAAGTCACACTTTTACCTACAGCCCACACATTCAGTGATGGGGGACAGTGAG
ATGCTGAGTCCTTCCAAGCTCAGCTGCACTGAAAGTGAGAGTGATTCCTCTGGAGAGAGTGAAGGAGGTA
CTTCTAAAGACTCCTCAACCACCCCAACTGGTAGCAAAGCCAAAAGGACTCTGGTAAAGCCTCCTTACTC
TTACATTGCTCTAATCACCATGGCTATCCTGCAGAGTCCCCACAAGAAACTGACTCTCAGTGGCATCTGT
GATTTTATCAGCAGCAAGTTCCCTTACTACAAGGACAAGTTCCCTGCTTGGCAGAATTCCATCAGGCACA
ACCTGTCCCTTAATGACTGCTTTATTAAAATACCACGGGAACCAGGAAATCCGGGAAAAGGCAATTATTG
GACACTGGACCCTGCTTCTGAGGACATGTTTGATAACGGAAGCTTCCTTAGAAGGAGGAAAAGGTTTAAG
AGGCACCAACAGGAGTTCTTTAAGGATGGACTCATGATGTACAACTCTCTGCCTTACTACAGACCCTACA
GTGCTATCCAACCTCAGCCAGTGCTCCAGCAGACTTCACTGACATGCATGGCAATACCAGAGACCTTGCC
CATGTCAACTCACCTTGCACCCTACCCAGACATAAAGAGGAANGTTTCTTACCCTGCCCAGGGGGTACAC
AGGGGTTTTAAAGCCCAGGATGCTGATAACCATCCCAATAATTCACAGAGCAAATGTTCATTCAGTATTG
AGAACATCATGAGGAAACCCAAGGAGCCAGAGCCAAATATTCAAAGCTTCAACTCACACTGGAACTATAN
