>Addgene plasmid #185513 | pCS2-foxd4l1.1-AB4 | depositor partial sequence | sequence record 366358 | pCS2-foxd4l1.1-AB4-myc-M13R
NNNNNNNNNNGCNTTACCCTCNCTAAAGGGAACAAAAGCTGGGTACCGGGCCCAATGCATTGGCGCCGCG
GCCGCGAATTAAAAAACCTCCCACACCTCCCCCTGAACCTGAAACATAAAATGAATGCAATTGTTGTTGT
TAACTTGTTTATTGCAGCTTATAATGGTTACAAATAAAGCAATAGCATCACAAATTTCACAAATAAAGCA
TTTTTTTCACTGCATTCTAGTTGTGGTTTGTCCAAACTCATCAATGTATCTTATCATGTCTGGATCTACG
TAATACGACTCACTATAGTTCTAGATCAGTAACACCCAGGGAATTGTATGAGGTTGTATTGCCTGGCACC
CTGAGTATTGGCTAGCAGAGGGCCAGTGGATAAGTTAAGCACAGCTGGGAGAAGGCAGGAACTTGGCCTC
TGGAATACATGATTATAGTTCCAGTGTGAGTTGAAGCTTTGAATATTTGGCTCTGGCTCCTTGGGTTTCC
TCATGATGTTCTCAATACTGAATGAACATTTGCTCTGTGAATTATTGGGATGGTTATCAGCATCCTGGGC
TTTAAAACCCCTGTGTACCCCCTGGGCAGGGTAAGAAACCTTCCTCTTTATGTCTGGGTAGGGTGCAAGG
TGAGTTGACATGGGCAAGGTCTCTGGTATTGCCATGCATGTCAGTGAAGTCTGCTGGAGCACTGGCTGAN
GTTGGATAGCACTGTAGGGTCTGTAGTAAGGCAGAGAGTTGTACATCATGAGTCCATCCTTAAAGAACTC
CTGTTGGTGCCTCTTAAACCTTTTCCTCCTTCTAAGGAAGCTTCCGTTATCAAACATGTCCTCAGAAGCA
GGGTCCAGTGTCCAATAATTGCCTTTTCCCGGATTTCCTGGTTCCCGTGGTATTTTAATAAAGCAGTCAT
TAAGGNACNNNTGTGCCTGATGGAATTCTGCCAAGCAGGAACTTGTCCTTGTAGTAAGGAACTTGCTGCT
GATAAAATCN
